>Addgene plasmid #128958 | pLenti-5HRE-GFP PuroR | addgene full sequence | sequence record 252381 | Addgene NGS Result
GGGTCTCTCTGGTTAGACCAGATCTGAGCCTGGGAGCTCTCTGGCTAACTAGGGAACCCACTGCTTAAGC
CTCAATAAAGCTTGCCTTGAGTGCTTCAAGTAGTGTGTGCCCGTCTGTTGTGTGACTCTGGTAACTAGAG
ATCCCTCAGACCCTTTTAGTCAGTGTGGAAAATCTCTAGCAGTGGCGCCCGAACAGGGACTTGAAAGCGA
AAGGGAAACCAGAGGAGCTCTCTCGACGCAGGACTCGGCTTGCTGAAGCGCGCACGGCAAGAGGCGAGGG
GCGGCGACTGGTGAGTACGCCAAAAATTTTGACTAGCGGAGGCTAGAAGGAGAGAGATGGGTGCGAGAGC
GTCAGTATTAAGCGGGGGAGAATTAGATCGCGATGGGAAAAAATTCGGTTAAGGCCAGGGGGAAAGAAAA
AATATAAATTAAAACATATAGTATGGGCAAGCAGGGAGCTAGAACGATTCGCAGTTAATCCTGGCCTGTT
AGAAACATCAGAAGGCTGTAGACAAATACTGGGACAGCTACAACCATCCCTTCAGACAGGATCAGAAGAA
CTTAGATCATTATATAATACAGTAGCAACCCTCTATTGTGTGCATCAAAGGATAGAGATAAAAGACACCA
AGGAAGCTTTAGACAAGATAGAGGAAGAGCAAAACAAAAGTAAGACCACCGCACAGCAAGCGGCCGGCCG
CTGATCTTCAGACCTGGAGGAGGAGATATGAGGGACAATTGGAGAAGTGAATTATATAAATATAAAGTAG
TAAAAATTGAACCATTAGGAGTAGCACCCACCAAGGCAAAGAGAAGAGTGGTGCAGAGAGAAAAAAGAGC
AGTGGGAATAGGAGCTTTGTTCCTTGGGTTCTTGGGAGCAGCAGGAAGCACTATGGGCGCAGCGTCAATG
ACGCTGACGGTACAGGCCAGACAATTATTGTCTGGTATAGTGCAGCAGCAGAACAATTTGCTGAGGGCTA
TTGAGGCGCAACAGCATCTGTTGCAACTCACAGTCTGGGGCATCAAGCAGCTCCAGGCAAGAATCCTGGC
TGTGGAAAGATACCTAAAGGATCAACAGCTCCTGGGGATTTGGGGTTGCTCTGGAAAACTCATTTGCACC
ACTGCTGTGCCTTGGAATGCTAGTTGGAGTAATAAATCTCTGGAACAGATTTGGAATCACACGACCTGGA
TGGAGTGGGACAGAGAAATTAACAATTACACAAGCTTAATACACTCCTTAATTGAAGAATCGCAAAACCA
GCAAGAAAAGAATGAACAAGAATTATTGGAATTAGATAAATGGGCAAGTTTGTGGAATTGGTTTAACATA
ACAAATTGGCTGTGGTATATAAAATTATTCATAATGATAGTAGGAGGCTTGGTAGGTTTAAGAATAGTTT
TTGCTGTACTTTCTATAGTGAATAGAGTTAGGCAGGGATATTCACCATTATCGTTTCAGACCCACCTCCC
AACCCCGAGGGGACCCGACAGGCCCGAAGGAATAGAAGAAGAAGGTGGAGAGAGAGACAGAGACAGATCC
ATTCGATTAGTGAACGGATCGGCACTGCGTGCGCCAATTCTGCAGACAAATGGCAGTATTCATCCACAAT
TTTAAAAGAAAAGGGGGGATTGGGGGGTACAGTGCAGGGGAAAGAATAGTAGACATAATAGCAACAGACA
TACAAACTAAAGAATTACAAAAACAAATTACAAAAATTCAAAATTTTCGGGTTTATTACAGGGACAGCAG
AGATCCAGTTTGGTTAGTACCGGGCCCGGGTCGACTAGTGATCAGTGTGAGGGAGTGTAAAGCTGGTTTT
CGGTACCGAGCTTTTCTCGAGCCACAGTGCATACGTGGGCTCCAACAGGTCCTCTTGTCGAGCCACAGTG
CATACGTGGGCTCCAACAGGTCCTCTTGTCGAGCCACAGTGCATACGTGGGCTCCAACAGGTCCTCTTGT
CGAGCCACAGTGCATACGTGGGCTCCAACAGGTCCTCTTGTCGAGCCACAGTGCATACGTGGGCTCCAAC
AGGTCCTCTTGTCGAGATCTGGTAGGCGTGTACGGTGGGAGGTCTATATAAGCAGAGCTCGTTTAGTGAA
CCGTCAGATCACTAGAAGCTTGGCATTCCGGTACTGTTGGTAAAGCCACCATGGTGAGCAAGGGCGAGGA
GCTGTTCACCGGGGTGGTGCCCATCCTGGTCGAGCTGGACGGCGACGTAAACGGCCACAAGTTCAGCGTG
TCCGGCGAGGGCGAGGGCGATGCCACCTACGGCAAGCTGACCCTGAAGTTCATCTGCACCACCGGCAAGC
TGCCCGTGCCCTGGCCCACCCTCGTGACCACCCTGACCTACGGCGTGCAGTGCTTCAGCCGCTACCCCGA
CCACATGAAGCAGCACGACTTCTTCAAGTCCGCCATGCCCGAAGGCTACGTCCAGGAGCGCACCATCTTC
TTCAAGGACGACGGCAACTACAAGACCCGCGCCGAGGTGAAGTTCGAGGGCGACACCCTGGTGAACCGCA
TCGAGCTGAAGGGCATCGACTTCAAGGAGGACGGCAACATCCTGGGGCACAAGCTGGAGTACAACTACAA
CAGCCACAACGTCTATATCATGGCCGACAAGCAGAAGAACGGCATCAAGGTGAACTTCAAGATCCGCCAC
AACATCGAGGACGGCAGCGTGCAGCTCGCCGACCACTACCAGCAGAACACCCCCATCGGCGACGGCCCCG
TGCTGCTGCCCGACAACCACTACCTGAGCACCCAGTCCGCCCTGAGCAAAGACCCCAACGAGAAGCGCGA
TCACATGGTCCTGCTGGAGTTCGTGACCGCCGCCGGGATCACTCTCGGCATGGACGAGCTGTACAAGAAG
CTGAGCCACGGCTTCCCGCCGGAGGTGGAGGAGCAGGATGATGGCACGCTGCCCATGTCTTGTGCCCAGG
AGAGCGGGATGGACCGTCACCCTGCAGCCTGTGCTTCTGCTAGGATCAATGTGTAGGCGGCCGCAGAACA
AAAACTCATCTCAGAAGAGGATCTGAATGGGGCCGCATAGTCTAGAAGCTCGCTGATCAGCCTCGACTGT
GCCTTCTAGTTGCCAGCCATCTGTTGTTTGCCCCTCCCCCGTGCCTTCCTTGACCCTGGAAGGTGCCACT
CCCACTGTCCTTTCCTAATAAAATGAGGAAATTGCATCGCATTGTCTGAGTAGGTGTCATTCTATTCTGG
GGGGTGGGGTGGGGCAGGACAGCAAGGGGGAGGATTGGGAAGACAATAGCAGGCATGCTGGGGATGGCCC
GGGCTCTATGGCTTCTGAGGCGGAAAGAACCAGCTGGGGACCCGACATTAGCGCTACAGCTTAAGCGGAA
TTCTACCGGGTAGGGGAGGCGCTTTTCCCAAGGCAGTCTGGAGCATGCGCTTTAGCAGCCCCGCTGGGCA
CTTGGCGCTACACAAGTGGCCTCTGGCCTCGCACACATTCCACATCCACCGGTAGGCGCCAACCGGCTCC
GTTCTTTGGTGGCCCCTTCGCGCCACCTTCTACTCCTCCCCTAGTCAGGAAGTTCCCCCCCGCCCCGCAG
CTCGCGTCGTGCAGGACGTGACAAATGGAAGTAGCACGTCTCACTAGTCTCGTGCAGATGGACAGCACCG
CTGAGCAATGGAAGCGGGTAGGCCTTTGGGGCAGCGGCCAATAGCAGCTTTGCTCCTTCGCTTTCTGGGC
TCAGAGGCTGGGAAGGGGTGGGTCCGGGGGCGGGCTCAGGGGCGGGCTCAGGGGCGGGGCGGGCGCCCGA
AGGTCCTCCGGAGGCCCGGCATTCTGCACGCTTCAAAAGCGCACGTCTGCCGCGCTGTTCTCCTCTTCCT
CATCTCCGGGCCTTTCGACCTGCAGCCCAAGCTTACCATGACCGAGTACAAGCCCACGGTGCGCCTCGCC
ACCCGCGACGACGTCCCCAGGGCCGTACGCACCCTCGCCGCCGCGTTCGCCGACTACCCCGCCACGCGCC
ACACCGTCGATCCGGACCGCCACATCGAGCGGGTCACCGAGCTGCAAGAACTCTTCCTCACGCGCGTCGG
GCTCGACATCGGCAAGGTGTGGGTCGCGGACGACGGCGCCGCGGTGGCGGTCTGGACCACGCCGGAGAGC
GTCGAAGCGGGGGCGGTGTTCGCCGAGATCGGCCCGCGCATGGCCGAGTTGAGCGGTTCCCGGCTGGCCG
CGCAGCAACAGATGGAAGGCCTCCTGGCGCCGCACCGGCCCAAGGAGCCCGCGTGGTTCCTGGCCACCGT
CGGCGTCTCGCCCGACCACCAGGGCAAGGGTCTGGGCAGCGCCGTCGTGCTCCCCGGAGTGGAGGCGGCC
GAGCGCGCCGGGGTGCCCGCCTTCCTGGAGACCTCCGCGCCCCGCAACCTCCCCTTCTACGAGCGGCTCG
GCTTCACCGTCACCGCCGACGTCGAGGTGCCCGAAGGACCGCGCACCTGGTGCATGACCCGCAAGCCCGG
TGCCTGACCGCGTCTGGAACAATAAACGTTGTTGTTTGGGGTTGAATTACTCTTCTAGACCGCGGCGCGC
CCGATAATCAACCTCTGGATTACAAAATTTGTGAAAGATTGACTGGTATTCTTAACTATGTTGCTCCTTT
TACGCTATGTGGATACGCTGCTTTAATGCCTTTGTATCATGCTATTGCTTCCCGTATGGCTTTCATTTTC
TCCTCCTTGTATAAATCCTGGTTGCTGTCTCTTTATGAGGAGTTGTGGCCCGTTGTCAGGCAACGTGGCG
TGGTGTGCACTGTGTTTGCTGACGCAACCCCCACTGGTTGGGGCATTGCCACCACCTGTCAGCTCCTTTC
CGGGACTTTCGCTTTCCCCCTCCCTATTGCCACGGCGGAACTCATCGCCGCCTGCCTTGCCCGCTGCTGG
ACAGGGGCTCGGCTGTTGGGCACTGACAATTCCGTGGTGTTGTCGGGGAAATCATCGTCCTTTCCTTGGC
TGCTCGCCTGTGTTGCCACCTGGATTCTGCGCGGGACGTCCTTCTGCTACGTCCCTTCGGCCCTCAATCC
AGCGGACCTTCCTTCCCGCGGCCTGCTGCCGGCTCTGCGGCCTCTTCCGCGTCTTCGCCTTCGCCCTCAG
ACGAGTCGGATCTCCCTTTGGGCCGCCTCCCCGCATCGATACCGTCGACCTCGATCGAGACCTAGAAAAA
CATGGAGCAATCACAAGTAGCAATACAGCAGCTACCAATGCTGATTGTGCCTGGCTAGAAGCACAAGAGG
AGGAGGAGGTGGGTTTTCCAGTCACACCTCAGGTACCTTTAAGACCAATGACTTACAAGGCAGCTGTAGA
TCTTAGCCACTTTTTAAAAGAAAAGGGGGGACTGGAAGGGCTAATTCACTCCCAACGAAGACAAGATATC
CTTGATCTGTGGATCTACCACACACAAGGCTACTTCCCTGATTGGCAGAACTACACACCAGGGCCAGGGA
TCAGATATCCACTGACCTTTGGATGGTGCTACAAGCTAGTACCAGTTGAGCAAGAGAAGGTAGAAGAAGC
CAATGAAGGAGAGAACACCCGCTTGTTACACCCTGTGAGCCTGCATGGGATGGATGACCCGGAGAGAGAA
GTATTAGAGTGGAGGTTTGACAGCCGCCTAGCATTTCATCACATGGCCCGAGAGCTGCATCCGGACTGTA
CTGGGTCTCTCTGGTTAGACCAGATCTGAGCCTGGGAGCTCTCTGGCTAACTAGGGAACCCACTGCTTAA
GCCTCAATAAAGCTTGCCTTGAGTGCTTCAAGTAGTGTGTGCCCGTCTGTTGTGTGACTCTGGTAACTAG
AGATCCCTCAGACCCTTTTAGTCAGTGTGGAAAATCTCTAGCAGCATGTGAGCAAAAGGCCAGCAAAAGG
CCAGGAACCGTAAAAAGGCCGCGTTGCTGGCGTTTTTCCATAGGCTCCGCCCCCCTGACGAGCATCACAA
AAATCGACGCTCAAGTCAGAGGTGGCGAAACCCGACAGGACTATAAAGATACCAGGCGTTTCCCCCTGGA
AGCTCCCTCGTGCGCTCTCCTGTTCCGACCCTGCCGCTTACCGGATACCTGTCCGCCTTTCTCCCTTCGG
GAAGCGTGGCGCTTTCTCATAGCTCACGCTGTAGGTATCTCAGTTCGGTGTAGGTCGTTCGCTCCAAGCT
GGGCTGTGTGCACGAACCCCCCGTTCAGCCCGACCGCTGCGCCTTATCCGGTAACTATCGTCTTGAGTCC
AACCCGGTAAGACACGACTTATCGCCACTGGCAGCAGCCACTGGTAACAGGATTAGCAGAGCGAGGTATG
TAGGCGGTGCTACAGAGTTCTTGAAGTGGTGGCCTAACTACGGCTACACTAGAAGAACAGTATTTGGTAT
CTGCGCTCTGCTGAAGCCAGTTACCTTCGGAAAAAGAGTTGGTAGCTCTTGATCCGGCAAACAAACCACC
GCTGGTAGCGGTGGTTTTTTTGTTTGCAAGCAGCAGATTACGCGCAGAAAAAAAGGATCTCAAGAAGATC
CTTTGATCTTTTCTACGGGGTCTGACGCTCAGTGGAACGAAAACTCACGTTAAGGGATTTTGGTCATGAG
ATTATCAAAAAGGATCTTCACCTAGATCCTTTTAAATTAAAAATGAAGTTTTAAATCAATCTAAAGTATA
TATGAGTAAACTTGGTCTGACAGTTACCAATGCTTAATCAGTGAGGCACCTATCTCAGCGATCTGTCTAT
TTCGTTCATCCATAGTTGCCTGACTCCCCGTCGTGTAGATAACTACGATACGGGAGGGCTTACCATCTGG
CCCCAGTGCTGCAATGATACCGCGAGACCCACGCTCACCGGCTCCAGATTTATCAGCAATAAACCAGCCA
GCCGGAAGGGCCGAGCGCAGAAGTGGTCCTGCAACTTTATCCGCCTCCATCCAGTCTATTAATTGTTGCC
GGGAAGCTAGAGTAAGTAGTTCGCCAGTTAATAGTTTGCGCAACGTTGTTGCCATTGCTACAGGCATCGT
GGTGTCACGCTCGTCGTTTGGTATGGCTTCATTCAGCTCCGGTTCCCAACGATCAAGGCGAGTTACATGA
TCCCCCATGTTGTGCAAAAAAGCGGTTAGCTCCTTCGGTCCTCCGATCGTTGTCAGAAGTAAGTTGGCCG
CAGTGTTATCACTCATGGTTATGGCAGCACTGCATAATTCTCTTACTGTCATGCCATCCGTAAGATGCTT
TTCTGTGACTGGTGAGTACTCAACCAAGTCATTCTGAGAATAGTGTATGCGGCGACCGAGTTGCTCTTGC
CCGGCGTCAATACGGGATAATACCGCGCCACATAGCAGAACTTTAAAAGTGCTCATCATTGGAAAACGTT
CTTCGGGGCGAAAACTCTCAAGGATCTTACCGCTGTTGAGATCCAGTTCGATGTAACCCACTCGTGCACC
CAACTGATCTTCAGCATCTTTTACTTTCACCAGCGTTTCTGGGTGAGCAAAAACAGGAAGGCAAAATGCC
GCAAAAAAGGGAATAAGGGCGACACGGAAATGTTGAATACTCATACTCTTCCTTTTTCAATATTATTGAA
GCATTTATCAGGGTTATTGTCTCATGAGCGGATACATATTTGAATGTATTTAGAAAAATAAACAAATAGG
GGTTCCGCGCACATTTCCCCGAAAAGTGCCACCTGACGTCGACGGATCGGGAGATCTCCCGATCCCCTAT
GGTGCACTCTCAGTACAATCTGCTCTGATGCCGCATAGTTAAGCCAGTATCTGCTCCCTGCTTGTGTGTT
GGAGGTCGCTGAGTAGTGCGCGAGCAAAATTTAAGCTACAACAAGGCAAGGCTTGACCGACAATTGCATG
AAGAATCTGCTTAGGGTTAGGCGTTTTGCGCTGCTTCGCGATGTACGGGCCAGATATACGCGTTGACATT
GATTATTGACTAGTTATTAATAGTAATCAATTACGGGGTCATTAGTTCATAGCCCATATATGGAGTTCCG
CGTTACATAACTTACGGTAAATGGCCCGCCTGGCTGACCGCCCAACGACCCCCGCCCATTGACGTCAATA
ATGACGTATGTTCCCATAGTAACGCCAATAGGGACTTTCCATTGACGTCAATGGGTGGAGTATTTACGGT
AAACTGCCCACTTGGCAGTACATCAAGTGTATCATATGCCAAGTACGCCCCCTATTGACGTCAATGACGG
TAAATGGCCCGCCTGGCATTATGCCCAGTACATGACCTTATGGGACTTTCCTACTTGGCAGTACATCTAC
GTATTAGTCATCGCTATTACCATGGTGATGCGGTTTTGGCAGTACATCAATGGGCGTGGATAGCGGTTTG
ACTCACGGGGATTTCCAAGTCTCCACCCCATTGACGTCAATGGGAGTTTGTTTTGGCACCAAAATCAACG
GGACTTTCCAAAATGTCGTAACAACTCCGCCCCATTGACGCAAATGGGCGGTAGGCGTGTACGGTGGGAG
GTCTATATAAGCAGCGCGTTTTGCCTGTACT
Features (pLannotate 1.2.2; 23 found; start..end, strand, type, name):
      1..181     +  LTR            5' LTR (truncated): truncated 5' long terminal repeat (LTR) from HIV-1
    228..353     +  misc_feature   HIV-1 Ψ: packaging signal of human immunodeficiency virus type 1
    337..675     +  CDS            HIV-1 gag (fragment): gag protein from human immunodeficiency virus 1; gag
    850..1083    +  misc_feature   RRE: The Rev response element (RRE) of HIV-1 allows for Rev-dependent mRNA export from the nucleus to the cytoplasm.
   1460..1560    +  CDS            Rev (fragment): human immunodeficiency virus 1 (HIV-1) Rev protein; rev; enhances nuclear export of unspliced and incompletely spliced viral mRNAs
   1610..1727    +  misc_feature   cPPT/CTS: central polypurine tract and central termination sequence of HIV-1
   2051..2089    +  promoter       minimal CMV promoter: human cytomegalovirus (CMV) immediate early promoter
   2151..2867    +  CDS            EGFP: EGFP is a basic (constitutively fluorescent) green fluorescent protein published in 1996, derived from Aequorea victoria. It is reported to be a rapidly-maturing weak dimer with moderate acid sensitivity.
   2850..2993    +  CDS            Odc1 (fragment): DCOR_MOUSE - Also known as Odc. Experimental evidence at protein level: Swiss-Prot protein existence level 1. Catalyzes the first and rate-limiting step of polyamine biosynthesis that converts ornithine into putrescine, which is the precursor for the polyamines, spermidine and spermine. Polyamines are essential for cell proliferation and are implicated in cellular processes, ranging from DNA replication to apoptosis. From Mus musculus (Mouse).
   3077..3284    +  polyA_signal   bGH poly(A) signal: bovine growth hormone polyadenylation signal
   3305..3326    +  promoter       SV40 promoter (fragment): SV40 enhancer and early promoter
   3368..3867    +  promoter       PGK promoter: mouse phosphoglycerate kinase 1 promoter
   3888..4487    +  CDS            PuroR: puromycin N-acetyltransferase; pac from Streptomyces alboniger; confers resistance to puromycin
   4556..5144    +  misc_feature   WPRE: woodchuck hepatitis virus posttranscriptional regulatory element
   5145..5164    +  misc_feature   MCS (fragment): pBluescript multiple cloning site
   5166..5666    +  CDS            nef (fragment): NEF_HV1LA - Experimental evidence at protein level: Swiss-Prot protein existence level 1. Extracellular Nef protein targets CD4(+) T-lymphocytes for apoptosis by interacting with CXCR4 surface receptors. From Human immunodeficiency virus type 1 group M subtype B (isolate Lai) (HIV-1).
   5673..5853    +  LTR            5' LTR (truncated): truncated 5' long terminal repeat (LTR) from HIV-1
   5915..6503    -  rep_origin     ori: high-copy-number ColE1/pMB1/pBR322/pUC origin of replication
   6674..7534    -  CDS            AmpR: β-lactamase; bla; confers resistance to ampicillin, carbenicillin, and related antibiotics
   7535..7639    -  promoter       AmpR promoter: bla
   7698..7750    -  misc_feature   bom (fragment): basis of mobility region from pBR322
   7905..8284    +  enhancer       CMV enhancer: human cytomegalovirus immediate early enhancer
   8285..8484    +  promoter       CMV promoter: human cytomegalovirus (CMV) immediate early promoter
