[The description below was written by a language model from this plasmid's Addgene catalogue record and pLannotate feature annotations shown in this document.]
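Description:
pLenti-5HRE-GFP PuroR is an HIV-1-based lentiviral transfer plasmid of about 8.5 kb, built on the LV 1-5 backbone, that delivers a hypoxia-responsive fluorescent reporter into mammalian cells. In bacteria it is maintained through a high-copy ColE1/pUC-type origin and an ampicillin resistance gene. A CMV enhancer/promoter sits immediately upstream of the truncated 5' LTR, an arrangement that typically drives Tat-independent transcription of the viral genomic RNA in packaging cells. The proviral region also carries the Ψ packaging signal with a gag fragment, the Rev response element for nuclear export of the unspliced genome, and the cPPT/CTS, which aids nuclear import in target cells. A WPRE lies upstream of a nef fragment and the 3' LTR.

The payload, according to the catalogue entry, consists of five copies of the hypoxia response element from human VEGFA placed ahead of a minimal CMV promoter. The HRE repeats are not annotated in the feature table, but an unannotated gap between the cPPT/CTS and the minimal promoter could hold them. The minimal promoter has little activity alone, so transcription depends on hypoxia-inducible factor binding to the HREs. It drives d2EGFP, which is EGFP fused at its C terminus to a fragment of mouse ornithine decarboxylase, a degradation domain that shortens the protein's half-life so that fluorescence follows current rather than accumulated promoter activity. A bGH polyadenylation signal ends this unit. A separate mouse PGK promoter expresses puromycin N-acetyltransferase, allowing constitutive selection of transduced cells. The construct is used to generate stable reporter lines in which GFP marks cells experiencing low oxygen, and the associated publication concerns an ex vivo model of the tumour microenvironment.
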