Addgene plasmid #128958: pLenti-5HRE-GFP PuroR
Purpose: Lentiviral plasmid for expression of hypoxia-responsive enhanced green fluorescent protein
Depositing lab: Carlos Carmona-Fontaine. Depositing organization: New York University. Publication: The MEMIC is an ex vivo system to model the complexity of the tumor microenvironment. Janska L, Anandi L, Kirchberger NC, Marinkovic ZS, Schachtner LT, Guzelsoy G, Carmona-Fontaine C. Dis Model Mech. 2021 Aug 1;14(8). pii: 271783. doi: 10.1242/dmm.048942. Epub 2021 Aug 18. PubMed 34407185.
Backbone
  Vector backbone: LV 1-5
  Backbone size w/o insert (bp): 6933
  Total vector size (bp): 8502
  Vector type: Mammalian Expression, Lentiviral
  Selectable markers: Puromycin
Growth in bacteria
  Bacterial resistance: Ampicillin, 100 μg/mL
  Growth temperature: 37°C
  Growth strain: NEB Stable
  Copy number: High Copy
Gene/Insert
  Gene/Insert name: 5X HRE of VEGF (alt names: VEGF; VEGFA)
  Species: H. sapiens (human)
  Insert size (bp): 1569
  Entrez Gene: VEGFA (a.k.a. L-VEGF, MVCD1, VEGF, VPF)
  Promoter: minimal CMV promoter
  Tag / fusion protein: d2EGFP (C terminal on insert)
  Cloning method: Gibson Cloning
  Sequencing primers: 5′ GGGTTTATTACAGGGACAGC; 3′ TAGAAGGCACAGTCGAGG
Terms and licenses: Academic/Nonprofit Terms; Industry Terms: Not Available to Industry
How to cite: pLenti-5HRE-GFP PuroR was a gift from Carlos Carmona-Fontaine (Addgene plasmid # 128958 ; http://n2t.net/addgene:128958 ; RRID:Addgene_128958)
